>Addgene plasmid #75810 | PKDCC gRNA (BRDN0001148026) | addgene full sequence | sequence record 184612 | Addgene Assembled Sequence
CCCGGGTGCAAAGATGGATAAAGTTTTAAACAGAGAGGAATCTTTGCAGCTAATGGACCTTCTAGGTCTT
GAAAGGAGTGGGAATTGGCTCCGGTGCCCGTCAGTGGGCAGAGCGCACATCGCCCACAGTCCCCGAGAAG
TTGGGGGGAGGGGTCGGCAATTGATCCGGTGCCTAGAGAAGGTGGCGCGGGGTAAACTGGGAAAGTGATG
TCGTGTACTGGCTCCGCCTTTTTCCCGAGGGTGGGGGAGAACCGTATATAAGTGCAGTAGTCGCCGTGAA
CGTTCTTTTTCGCAACGGGTTTGCCGCCAGAACACAGGTAAGTGCCGTGTGTGGTTCCCGCGGGCCTGGC
CTCTTTACGGGTTATGGCCCTTGCGTGCCTTGAATTACTTCCACCTGGCTGCAGTACGTGATTCTTGATC
CCGAGCTTCGGGTTGGAAGTGGGTGGGAGAGTTCGAGGCCTTGCGCTTAAGGAGCCCCTTCGCCTCGTGC
TTGAGTTGAGGCCTGGCCTGGGCGCTGGGGCCGCCGCGTGCGAATCTGGTGGCACCTTCGCGCCTGTCTC
GCTGCTTTCGATAAGTCTCTAGCCATTTAAAATTTTTGATGACCTGCTGCGACGCTTTTTTTCTGGCAAG
ATAGTCTTGTAAATGCGGGCCAAGATCTGCACACTGGTATTTCGGTTTTTGGGGCCGCGGGCGGCGACGG
GGCCCGTGCGTCCCAGCGCACATGTTCGGCGAGGCGGGGCCTGCGAGCGCGGCCACCGAGAATCGGACGG
GGGTAGTCTCAAGCTGGCCGGCCTGCTCTGGTGCCTGGCCTCGCGCCGCCGTGTATCGCCCCGCCCTGGG
CGGCAAGGCTGGCCCGGTCGGCACCAGTTGCGTGAGCGGAAAGATGGCCGCTTCCCGGCCCTGCTGCAGG
GAGCTCAAAATGGAGGACGCGGCGCTCGGGAGAGCGGGCGGGTGAGTCACCCACACAAAGGAAAAGGGCC
TTTCCGTCCTCAGCCGTCGCTTCATGTGACTCCACGGAGTACCGGGCGCCGTCCAGGCACCTCGATTAGT
TCTCGAGCTTTTGGAGTACGTCGTCTTTAGGTTGGGGGGAGGGGTTTTATGCGATGGAGTTTCCCCACAC
TGAGTGGGTGGAGACTGAAGTTAGGCCAGCTTGGCACTTGATGTAATTCTCCTTGGAATTTGCCCTTTTT
GAGTTTGGATCTTGGTTCATTCTCAAGCCTCAGACAGTGGTTCAAAGTTTTTTTCTTCCATTTCAGGTGT
CGTGACGTACGGCCACCATGACCGAGTACAAGCCCACGGTGCGCCTCGCCACCCGCGACGACGTCCCCAG
GGCCGTACGCACCCTCGCCGCCGCGTTCGCCGACTACCCCGCCACGCGCCACACCGTCGATCCGGACCGC
CACATCGAGCGGGTCACCGAGCTGCAAGAACTCTTCCTCACGCGCGTCGGGCTCGACATCGGCAAGGTGT
GGGTCGCGGACGACGGCGCCGCCGTGGCGGTCTGGACCACGCCGGAGAGCGTCGAAGCGGGGGCGGTGTT
CGCCGAGATCGGCCCGCGCATGGCCGAGTTGAGCGGTTCCCGGCTGGCCGCGCAGCAACAGATGGAAGGC
CTCCTGGCGCCGCACCGGCCCAAGGAGCCCGCGTGGTTCCTGGCCACCGTCGGAGTCTCGCCCGACCACC
AGGGCAAGGGTCTGGGCAGCGCCGTCGTGCTCCCCGGAGTGGAGGCGGCCGAGCGCGCCGGGGTGCCCGC
CTTCCTGGAGACCTCCGCGCCCCGCAACCTCCCCTTCTACGAGCGGCTCGGCTTCACCGTCACCGCCGAC
GTCGAGGTGCCCGAAGGACCGCGCACCTGGTGCATGACCCGCAAGCCCGGTGCCTGAACGCGTTAAGTCG
ACAATCAACCTCTGGATTACAAAATTTGTGAAAGATTGACTGGTATTCTTAACTATGTTGCTCCTTTTAC
GCTATGTGGATACGCTGCTTTAATGCCTTTGTATCATGCTATTGCTTCCCGTATGGCTTTCATTTTCTCC
TCCTTGTATAAATCCTGGTTGCTGTCTCTTTATGAGGAGTTGTGGCCCGTTGTCAGGCAACGTGGCGTGG
TGTGCACTGTGTTTGCTGACGCAACCCCCACTGGTTGGGGCATTGCCACCACCTGTCAGCTCCTTTCCGG
GACTTTCGCTTTCCCCCTCCCTATTGCCACGGCGGAACTCATCGCCGCCTGCCTTGCCCGCTGCTGGACA
GGGGCTCGGCTGTTGGGCACTGACAATTCCGTGGTGTTGTCGGGGAAATCATCGTCCTTTCCTTGGCTGC
TCGCCTGTGTTGCCACCTGGATTCTGCGCGGGACGTCCTTCTGCTACGTCCCTTCGGCCCTCAATCCAGC
GGACCTTCCTTCCCGCGGCCTGCTGCCGGCTCTGCGGCCTCTTCCGCGTCTTCGCCTTCGCCCTCAGACG
AGTCGGATCTCCCTTTGGGCCGCCTCCCCGCGTCGACTTTAAGACCAATGACTTACAAGGCAGCTGTAGA
TCTTAGCCACTTTTTAAAAGAAAAGGGGGGACTGGAAGGGCTAATTCACTCCCAACGAAGACAAGATCTG
CTTTTTGCTTGTACTGGGTCTCTCTGGTTAGACCAGATCTGAGCCTGGGAGCTCTCTGGCTAACTAGGGA
ACCCACTGCTTAAGCCTCAATAAAGCTTGCCTTGAGTGCTTCAAGTAGTGTGTGCCCGTCTGTTGTGTGA
CTCTGGTAACTAGAGATCCCTCAGACCCTTTTAGTCAGTGTGGAAAATCTCTAGCAGTACGTATAGTAGT
TCATGTCATCTTATTATTCAGTATTTATAACTTGCAAAGAAATGAATATCAGAGAGTGAGAGGAACTTGT
TTATTGCAGCTTATAATGGTTACAAATAAAGCAATAGCATCACAAATTTCACAAATAAAGCATTTTTTTC
ACTGCATTCTAGTTGTGGTTTGTCCAAACTCATCAATGTATCTTATCATGTCTGGCTCTAGCTATCCCGC
CCCTAACTCCGCCCATCCCGCCCCTAACTCCGCCCAGTTCCGCCCATTCTCCGCCCCATGGCTGACTAAT
TTTTTTTATTTATGCAGAGGCCGAGGCCGCCTCGGCCTCTGAGCTATTCCAGAAGTAGTGAGGAGGCTTT
TTTGGAGGCCTAGGGACGTACCCAATTCGCCCTATAGTGAGTCGTATTACGCGCGCTCACTGGCCGTCGT
TTTACAACGTCGTGACTGGGAAAACCCTGGCGTTACCCAACTTAATCGCCTTGCAGCACATCCCCCTTTC
GCCAGCTGGCGTAATAGCGAAGAGGCCCGCACCGATCGCCCTTCCCAACAGTTGCGCAGCCTGAATGGCG
AATGGG
[124 nt withheld, positions 3367-3490]
C
[91 nt withheld, positions 3492-3582]
A
[49 nt withheld, positions 3584-3632]
CCTTTGACGTTGGAGTCCACGTTCTTT
[37 nt withheld, positions 3660-3696]
ACCCTATCTCGGTCTATTCTTTTGATTTATAAGGGATTTTGCCGATTTCGGCCTATTGGTTAAAAAATGA
GCTGATTTAACAAAAATTTAACGCGAATTTTAACAAAATATTAACGCTTACAATTTAGGTGGCACTTTTC
GGGGAAATGTGCGCGGAACCCCTATTTGTTTATTTTTCTAAATACATTCAAATATGTATCCGCTCATGAG
ACAATAACCCTGATAAATGCTTCAATAATATTGAAAAAGGAAGAGTATGAGTATTCAACATTTCCGTGTC
GCCCTTATTCCCTTTTTTGCGGCATTTTGCCTTCCTGTTTTTGCTCACCCAGAAACGCTGGTGAAAGTAA
AAGATGCTGAAGATCAGTTGGGTGCACGAGTGGGTTACATCGAACTGGATCTCAACAGCGGTAAGATCCT
TGAGAGTTTTCGCCCCGAAGAACGTTTTCCAATGATGAGCACTTTTAAAGTTCTGCTATGTGGCGCGGTA
TTATCCCGTATTGACGCCGGGCAAGAGCAACTCGGTCGCCGCATACACTATTCTCAGAATGACTTGGTTG
AGTACTCACCAGTCACAGAAAAGCATCTTACGGATGGCATGACAGTAAGAGAATTATGCAGTGCTGCCAT
AACCATGAGTGATAACACTGCGGCCAACTTACTTCTGACAACGATCGGAGGACCGAAGGAGCTAACCGCT
TTTTTGCACAACATGGGGGATCATGTAACTCGCCTTGATCGTTGGGAACCGGAGCTGAATGAAGCCATAC
CAAACGACGAGCGTGACACCACGATGCCTGTAGCAATGGCAACAACGTTGCGCAAACTATTAACTGGCGA
ACTACTTACTCTAGCTTCCCGGCAACAATTAATAGACTGGATGGAGGCGGATAAAGTTGCAGGACCACTT
CTGCGCTCGGCCCTTCCGGCTGGCTGGTTTATTGCTGATAAATCTGGAGCCGGTGAGCGTGGGTCTCGCG
GTATCATTGCAGCACTGGGGCCAGATGGTAAGCCCTCCCGTATCGTAGTTATCTACACGACGGGGAGTCA
GGCAACTATGGATGAACGAAATAGACAGATCGCTGAGATAGGTGCCTCACTGATTAAGCATTGGTAACTG
TCAGACCAAGTTTACTCATATATACTTTAGATTGATTTAAAACTTCATTTTTAATTTAAAAGGATCTAGG
TGAAGATCCTTTTTGATAATCTCATGACCAAAATCCCTTAACGTGAGTTTTCGTTCCACTGAGCGTCAGA
CCCCGTAGAAAAGATCAAAGGATCTTCTTGAGATCCTTTTTTTCTGCGCGTAATCTGCTGCTTGCAAACA
AAAAAACCACCGCTACCAGCGGTGGTTTGTTTGCCGGATCAAGAGCTACCAACTCTTTTTCCGAAGGTAA
CTGGCTTCAGCAGAGCGCAGATACCAAATACTGTTCTTCTAGTGTAGCCGTAGTTAGGCCACCACTTCAA
GAACTCTGTAGCACCGCCTACATACCTCGCTCTGCTAATCCTGTTACCAGTGGCTGCTGCCAGTGGCGAT
AAGTCGTGTCTTACCGGGTTGGACTCAAGACGATAGTTACCGGATAAGGCGCAGCGGTCGGGCTGAACGG
GGGGTTCGTGCACACAGCCCAGCTTGGAGCGAACGACCTACACCGAACTGAGATACCTACAGCGTGAGCT
ATGAGAAAGCGCCACGCTTCCCGAAGGGAGAAAGGCGGACAGGTATCCGGTAAGCGGCAGGGTCGGAACA
GGAGAGCGCACGAGGGAGCTTCCAGGGGGAAACGCCTGGTATCTTTATAGTCCTGTCGGGTTTCGCCACC
TCTGACTTGAGCGTCGATTTTTGTGATGCTCGTCAGGGGGGCGGAGCCTATGGAAAAACGCCAGCAACGC
GGCCTTTTTACGGTTCCTGGCCTTTTGCTGGCCTTTTGCTCACATGTTCTTTCCTGCGTTATCCCCTGAT
TCTGTGGATAACCGTATTACCGCCTTTGAGTGAGCTGATACCGCTCGCCGCAGCCGAACGACCGAGCGCA
GCGAGTCAGTGAGCGAGGAAGCGGAAGAGCGCCCAATACGCAAACCGCCTCTCCCCGCGCGTTGGCCGAT
TCATTAATGCAGCTGGCACGACAGGTTTCCCGACTGGAAAGCGGGCAGTGAGCGCAACGCAATTAATGTG
AGTTAGCTCACTCATTAGGCACCCCAGGCTTTACACTTTATGCTTCCGGCTCGTATGTTGTGTGGAATTG
TGAGCGGATAACAATTTCACACAGGAAACAGCTATGACCATGATTACGCCAAGCGCGCAATTAACCCTCA
CTAAAGGGAACAAAAGCTGGAGCTGCAAGCTTAATGTAGTCTTATGCAATACTCTTGTAGTCTTGCAACA
TGGTAACGATGAGTTAGCAACATGCCTTACAAGGAGAGAAAAAGCACCGTGCATGCCGATTGGTGGAAGT
AAGGTGGTACGATCGTGCCTTATTAGGAAGGCAACAGACGGGTCTGACATGGATTGGACGAACCACTGAA
TTGCCGCATTGCAGAGATATTGTATTTAAGTGCCTAGCTCGATACATAAACGGGTCTCTCTGGTTAGACC
AGATCTGAGCCTGGGAGCTCTCTGGCTAACTAGGGAACCCACTGCTTAAGCCTCAATAAAGCTTGCCTTG
AGTGCTTCAAGTAGTGTGTGCCCGTCTGTTGTGTGACTCTGGTAACTAGAGATCCCTCAGACCCTTTTAG
TCAGTGTGGAAAATCTCTAGCAGTGGCGCCCGAACAGGGACTTGAAAGCGAAAGGGAAACCAGAGGAGCT
CTCTCGACGCAGGACTCGGCTTGCTGAAGCGCGCACGGCAAGAGGCGAGGGGCGGCGACTGGTGAGTACG
CCAAAAATTTTGACTAGCGGAGGCTAGAAGGAGAGAGATGGGTGCGAGAGCGTCAGTATTAAGCGGGGGA
GAATTAGATCGCGATGGGAAAAAATTCGGTTAAGGCCAGGGGGAAAGAAAAAATATAAATTAAAACATAT
AGTATGGGCAAGCAGGGAGCTAGAACGATTCGCAGTTAATCCTGGCCTGTTAGAAACATCAGAAGGCTGT
AGACAAATACTGGGACAGCTACAACCATCCCTTCAGACAGGATCAGAAGAACTTAGATCATTATATAATA
CAGTAGCAACCCTCTATTGTGTGCATCAAAGGATAGAGATAAAAGACACCAAGGAAGCTTTAGACAAGAT
AGAGGAAGAGCAAAACAAAAGTAAGACCACCGCACAGCAAGCGGCCGCTGATCTTCAGACCTGGAGGAGG
AGATATGAGGGACAATTGGAGAAGTGAATTATATAAATATAAAGTAGTAAAAATTGAACCATTAGGAGTA
GCACCCACCAAGGCAAAGAGAAGAGTGGTGCAGAGAGAAAAAAGAGCAGTGGGAATAGGAGCTTTGTTCC
TTGGGTTCTTGGGAGCAGCAGGAAGCACTATGGGCGCAGCGTCAATGACGCTGACGGTACAGGCCAGACA
ATTATTGTCTGGTATAGTGCAGCAGCAGAACAATTTGCTGAGGGCTATTGAGGCGCAACAGCATCTGTTG
CAACTCACAGTCTGGGGCATCAAGCAGCTCCAGGCAAGAATCCTGGCTGTGGAAAGATACCTAAAGGATC
AACAGCTCCTGGGGATTTGGGGTTGCTCTGGAAAACTCATTTGCACCACTGCTGTGCCTTGGAATGCTAG
TTGGAGTAATAAATCTCTGGAACAGATTTGGAATCACACGACCTGGATGGAGTGGGACAGAGAAATTAAC
AATTACACAAGCTTAATACACTCCTTAATTGAAGAATCGCAAAACCAGCAAGAAAAGAATGAACAAGAAT
TATTGGAATTAGATAAATGGGCAAGTTTGTGGAATTGGTTTAACATAACAAATTGGCTGTGGTATATAAA
ATTATTCATAATGATAGTAGGAGGCTTGGTAGGTTTAAGAATAGTTTTTGCTGTACTTTCTATAGTGAAT
AGAGTTAGGCAGGGATATTCACCATTATCGTTTCAGACCCACCTCCCAACCCCGAGGGGACCCAGAGAGG
GCCTATTTCCCATGATTCCTTCATATTTGCATATACGATACAAGGCTGTTAGAGAGATAATTAGAATTAA
TTTGACTGTAAACACAAAGATATTAGTACAAAATACGTGACGTAGAAAGTAATAATTTCTTGGGTAGTTT
GCAGTTTTAAAATTATGTTTTAAAATGGACTATCATATGCTTACCGTAACTTGAAAGTATTTCGATTTCT
TGGCTTTATATATCTTGTGGAAAGGACGAAACACCGGCATACTCGAGTTTCCGGCCGTTTTAGAGCTAGA
AATAGCAAGTTAAAATAAGGCTAGTCCGTTATCAACTTGAAAAAGTGGCACCGAGTCGGTGCTTTTTTAA
GCTTGGCGTAACTAGATCTTGAGACAAATGGCAGTATTCATCCACAATTTTAAAAGAAAAGGGGGGATTG
GGGGGTACAGTGCAGGGGAAAGAATAGTAGACATAATAGCAACAGACATACAAACTAAAGAATTACAAAA
ACAAATTACAAAAATTCAAAATTTTCGGGTTTATTACAGGGACAGCAGAGATCCACTTTGGCGCCGGCTC
GAGGGGG
Features (pLannotate 1.2.2; 29 found; start..end, strand, type, name):
     14..80      +  CDS            small t antigen (fragment): SV40 (simian virus 40) small t antigen
    106..317     +  promoter       EF-1α core promoter: core promoter for human elongation factor EF-1α
    318..1256    +  intron         EF-1α intron A: intron upstream of the start codon of human EF-1α
   1278..1877    +  CDS            PuroR (fragment): puromycin N-acetyltransferase; pac from Streptomyces; confers resistance to puromycin
   1893..2481    +  misc_feature   WPRE: woodchuck hepatitis virus posttranscriptional regulatory element
   2532..2551    +  misc_feature   cPPT/CTS (fragment): central polypurine tract and central termination sequence of HIV-1
   2553..2786    +  LTR            3' LTR (ΔU3): self-inactivating 3' long terminal repeat (LTR) from HIV-1
   2864..2985    +  polyA_signal   SV40 poly(A) signal: SV40 polyadenylation signal
   3025..3160    +  rep_origin     SV40 ori: SV40 origin of replication
   3181..3199    -  promoter       T7 promoter: promoter for bacteriophage T7 RNA polymerase
   3207..3362    +  CDS            lacZα (fragment): LacZα fragment of β-galactosidase; lacZ fragment
   3367..3795    +  rep_origin     f1 ori (sequence partly withheld): f1 bacteriophage origin of replication; arrow indicates direction of (+) strand synthesis
   3848..3952    +  promoter       AmpR promoter: bla
   3953..4813    +  CDS            AmpR: β-lactamase; bla; confers resistance to ampicillin, carbenicillin, and related antibiotics
   4984..5572    +  rep_origin     ori: high-copy-number ColE1/pMB1/pBR322/pUC origin of replication
   5755..5847    +  CDS            lacI (fragment): lac repressor; lacI; The lac repressor binds to the lac operator to inhibit transcription in E. coli. This inhibition can be relieved by adding lactose or isopropyl-β-D-thiogalactopyranoside (IPTG).
   5860..5881    +  protein_bind   CAP binding site: CAP binding activates transcription in the presence of cAMP. E. coli catabolite activator protein
   5896..5926    +  promoter       lac promoter: promoter for the E. coli lac operon
   5934..5950    +  protein_bind   lac operator: The lac repressor binds to the lac operator to inhibit transcription in E. coli. This inhibition can be relieved by adding lactose or isopropyl-β-D-thiogalactopyranoside (IPTG). lac repressor encoded by lacI
   5995..6013    +  promoter       T3 promoter: promoter for bacteriophage T3 RNA polymerase
   6041..6267    +  promoter       RSV promoter: Rous sarcoma virus enhancer/promoter
   6268..6448    +  LTR            5' LTR (truncated): truncated 5' long terminal repeat (LTR) from HIV-1
   6495..6620    +  misc_feature   HIV-1 Ψ: packaging signal of human immunodeficiency virus type 1
   6604..6967    +  CDS            HIV-1 gag (fragment): gag protein from human immunodeficiency virus 1; gag
   7113..7346    +  misc_feature   RRE: The Rev response element (RRE) of HIV-1 allows for Rev-dependent mRNA export from the nucleus to the cytoplasm.
   7723..7749    +  CDS            Rev (fragment): human immunodeficiency virus 1 (HIV-1) Rev protein; rev; enhances nuclear export of unspliced and incompletely spliced viral mRNAs
   7753..7993    +  promoter       U6 promoter: RNA polymerase III promoter for human U6 snRNA
   8023..8098    +  misc_RNA       gRNA scaffold: guide RNA scaffold for the Streptococcus pyogenes CRISPR/Cas9 system
   8154..8271    +  misc_feature   cPPT/CTS: central polypurine tract and central termination sequence of HIV-1
