[The description below was written by a language model from this plasmid's Addgene catalogue record and pLannotate feature annotations shown in this document.]
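Description:
PKDCC gRNA (BRDN0001148026) is a third-generation lentiviral guide RNA plasmid built on the lentiGuide-Puro backbone and designed to direct Streptococcus pyogenes Cas9 to the human PKDCC gene (also known as Vlk or SGK493), with the guide designed against the PKDCC mRNA reference transcript. The assembled sequence is 8,323 nt. In bacteria it is maintained as a high-copy plasmid through a ColE1/pUC-type origin with ampicillin resistance (β-lactamase). An f1 origin, an SV40 origin and remnants of lac and phage promoter elements are also carried over from the backbone.

The lentiviral transfer cassette begins with an RSV promoter fused to a truncated HIV-1 5' LTR, which makes genomic RNA production independent of Tat. It is followed by the Ψ packaging signal with a partial gag sequence, the Rev response element for Rev-dependent nuclear export, and a cPPT/CTS. The cassette ends in a self-inactivating ΔU3 3' LTR followed by an SV40 polyadenylation signal. Within this unit, a human U6 RNA polymerase III promoter drives the PKDCC-specific spacer joined to the S. pyogenes gRNA scaffold. A separate EF-1α promoter, annotated as the core promoter plus intron A, expresses puromycin N-acetyltransferase for selection of transduced mammalian cells, and a WPRE downstream enhances transcript expression.

The plasmid does not encode Cas9, so it is meant to be used with a separate Cas9 vector such as lentiCas9-Blast or in cells that already express Cas9. It belongs to a human kinome gRNA collection produced with optimized sgRNA design rules and is suited to knockout of PKDCC in human cells.
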