Addgene plasmid #75810: PKDCC gRNA (BRDN0001148026)
Purpose: 3rd generation lentiviral gRNA plasmid targeting human PKDCC
Depositing lab: John Doench & David Root. Depositing organization: Broad Institute. Publication: Optimized sgRNA design to maximize activity and minimize off-target effects of CRISPR-Cas9. Doench JG, Fusi N, Sullender M, Hegde M, Vaimberg EW, Donovan KF, Smith I, Tothova Z, Wilen C, Orchard R, Virgin HW, Listgarten J, Root DE. Nat Biotechnol. 2016 Jan 18. doi: 10.1038/nbt.3437. PubMed 26780180.
Backbone
  Vector backbone: lentiGuide-Puro
  Backbone manufacturer: Zhang Lab (Addgene plasmid # 52963)
  Vector type: Mammalian Expression, Lentiviral, CRISPR
  Selectable markers: Puromycin
Growth in bacteria
  Bacterial resistance: Ampicillin, 100 μg/mL
  Growth temperature: 37°C
  Growth strain: DH5alpha
  Copy number: High Copy
Gene/Insert
  Gene/Insert name: PKDCC (alt names: PKDCC; NM_138370.2)
  gRNA/shRNA sequence: GCATACTCGAGTTTCCGGCC
  Species: H. sapiens (human)
  Entrez Gene: PKDCC (a.k.a. Vlk, SGK493, FLJ18197, MGC125960)
  Promoter: hU6
  Cloning method: Unknown
  Sequencing primers: 5′ U6-F; 3′ pS2-R
Terms and licenses: Academic/Nonprofit Terms; Industry Terms: Not Available to Industry
Depositor comments: The gRNA was designed to target the following Genbank reference sequence(s): NM_138370.2. Note that this plasmid does NOT contain Cas9. It should be used in conjunction with lentiCas9-Blast (Addgene #52962) or otherwise with cell lines already expressing Cas9. Browse the full kinome gRNA library at http://www.addgene.org/pooled-library/broadgpp-human-kinome/ or visit http://www.broadinstitute.org/rnai/public/ for detailed protocols and information.
How to cite: PKDCC gRNA (BRDN0001148026) was a gift from John Doench & David Root (Addgene plasmid # 75810 ; http://n2t.net/addgene:75810 ; RRID:Addgene_75810)
