>Addgene plasmid #75810 | PKDCC gRNA (BRDN0001148026) | depositor partial sequence | sequence record 143270 | Target Sequence
GCATACTCGAGTTTCCGGCC
