>Addgene plasmid #75810 | PKDCC gRNA (BRDN0001148026) | addgene partial sequence | sequence record 184611 | hU6-F
GTGACGTAGAAAGTAATAATTTCTTGGGTAGTTTGCAGTTTTAAAATTATGTTTTAAAATGGACTATCAT
ATGCTTACCGTAACTTGAAAGTATTTCGATTTCTTGGCTTTATATATCTTGTGGAAAGGACGAAACACCG
GCATACTCGAGTTTCCGGCCGTTTTAGAGCTAGAAATAGCAAGTTAAAATAAGGCTAGTCCGTTATCAAC
TTGAAAAAGTGGCACCGAGTCGGTGCTTTTTTAAGCTTGGCGTAACTAGATCTTGAGACAAATGGCAGTA
TTCATCCACAATTTTAAAAGAAAAGGGGGGATTGGGGGGTACAGTGCAGGGGAAAGAATAGTAGACATAA
TAGCAACAGACATACAAACTAAAGAATTACAAAAACAAATTACAAAAATTCAAAATTTTCGGGTTTATTA
CAGGGACAGCAGAGATCCACTTTGGCGCCGGCTCGAGGGGGCCCGGGTGCAAAGATGGATAAAGTTTTAA
ACAGAGAGGAATCTTTGCAGCTAATGGACCTTCTAGGTCTTGAAAGGAGTGGGAATTGGCTCCGGTGCCC
GTCAGTGGGC
